Addgene plasmid #75939: HUNK gRNA (BRDN0001146355)
Purpose: 3rd generation lentiviral gRNA plasmid targeting human HUNK
Depositing lab: John Doench & David Root. Depositing organization: Broad Institute. Publication: Optimized sgRNA design to maximize activity and minimize off-target effects of CRISPR-Cas9. Doench JG, Fusi N, Sullender M, Hegde M, Vaimberg EW, Donovan KF, Smith I, Tothova Z, Wilen C, Orchard R, Virgin HW, Listgarten J, Root DE. Nat Biotechnol. 2016 Jan 18. doi: 10.1038/nbt.3437. PubMed 26780180.
Backbone
  Vector backbone: lentiGuide-Puro
  Backbone manufacturer: Zhang Lab (Addgene plasmid # 52963)
  Vector type: Mammalian Expression, Lentiviral, CRISPR
  Selectable markers: Puromycin
Growth in bacteria
  Bacterial resistance: Ampicillin, 100 μg/mL
  Growth temperature: 37°C
  Growth strain: DH5alpha
  Copy number: High Copy
Gene/Insert
  Gene/Insert name: HUNK (alt names: HUNK; NM_014586.1)
  gRNA/shRNA sequence: TGAACGGATCCGAGTAACCC
  Species: H. sapiens (human)
  Entrez Gene: HUNK
  Promoter: hU6
  Cloning method: Unknown
  Sequencing primers: 5′ U6-F; 3′ pS2-R
Terms and licenses: Academic/Nonprofit Terms; Industry Terms: Not Available to Industry
Depositor comments: The gRNA was designed to target the following Genbank reference sequence(s): NM_014586.1. Note that this plasmid does NOT contain Cas9. It should be used in conjunction with lentiCas9-Blast (Addgene #52962) or otherwise with cell lines already expressing Cas9. Browse the full kinome gRNA library at http://www.addgene.org/pooled-library/broadgpp-human-kinome/ or visit http://www.broadinstitute.org/rnai/public/ for detailed protocols and information.
How to cite: HUNK gRNA (BRDN0001146355) was a gift from John Doench & David Root (Addgene plasmid # 75939 ; http://n2t.net/addgene:75939 ; RRID:Addgene_75939)
