[The description below was written by a language model from this plasmid's Addgene catalogue record and the feature table of its GenBank file.]
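Description:
HUNK gRNA (BRDN0001146355) is a third-generation lentiviral CRISPR guide plasmid of 8,323 bp built on the lentiGuide-Puro backbone and designed to target the human kinase gene HUNK (reference transcript NM_014586.1). It is propagated in E. coli as a high-copy plasmid through a ColE1/pUC-type origin with ampicillin resistance (bla). The backbone also carries an f1 origin, an SV40 origin and poly(A) signal, and residual lac, T7 and T3 promoter elements.

The lentiviral transfer cassette begins with an RSV promoter fused to a truncated HIV-1 5' LTR, which makes genomic RNA production independent of Tat. It continues with the Psi packaging signal, the RRE for Rev-dependent nuclear export and a cPPT/CTS element, and ends in a self-inactivating (Delta-U3) 3' LTR. Within this unit, a human U6 RNA polymerase III promoter drives the HUNK-specific spacer joined to the Streptococcus pyogenes Cas9 guide RNA scaffold. A separate EF-1-alpha promoter, including its first intron, expresses puromycin N-acetyltransferase so that transduced mammalian cells can be selected with puromycin. A WPRE downstream of this gene enhances transcript expression.

The plasmid does not encode Cas9. The record states that it should be paired with a separate Cas9 lentivector such as lentiCas9-Blast, or used in cells that already express Cas9, to disrupt HUNK. It is an individual clone belonging to a human kinome guide RNA library whose guides were chosen with design rules intended to maximise on-target activity and minimise off-target effects.
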