LOCUS       Exported 8323 bp ds-DNA circular SYN 13-MAY-2021
DEFINITION  3rd generation lentiviral gRNA plasmid targeting human HUNK.
ACCESSION   .
VERSION     .
KEYWORDS    HUNK gRNA (BRDN0001146355)
SOURCE      synthetic DNA construct
  ORGANISM  synthetic DNA construct
REFERENCE   1 (bases 1 to 8323)
  AUTHORS   Doench JG, Fusi N, Sullender M, Hegde M, Vaimberg EW, Donovan KF,
            Smith I, Tothova Z, Wilen C, Orchard R, Virgin HW, Listgarten J,
            Root DE
  TITLE     Optimized sgRNA design to maximize activity and minimize off-target
            effects of CRISPR-Cas9.
  JOURNAL   Nat Biotechnol. 2016 Jan 18. doi: 10.1038/nbt.3437.
  PUBMED    26780180
REFERENCE   2 (bases 1 to 8323)
  AUTHORS   .
  TITLE     Direct Submission
  JOURNAL   Exported May 13, 2021 from SnapGene Server 1.1.58
            http://www.snapgene.com
FEATURES             Location/Qualifiers
     source          1..8323
                     /organism="synthetic DNA construct"
                     /mol_type="other DNA"
     promoter        87..1265
                     /label=EF-1-alpha promoter
                     /note="strong constitutive promoter for human elongation
                     factor EF-1-alpha"
     intron          318..1256
                     /label=EF-1-alpha intron A
                     /note="intron upstream of the start codon of human
                     EF-1-alpha"
     primer_bind     1213..1233
                     /label=EF1a-F
                     /note="Human elongation factor-1a promoter, forward primer"
     CDS             1278..1877
                     /codon_start=1
                     /gene="pac from Streptomyces alboniger"
                     /product="puromycin N-acetyltransferase"
                     /label=PuroR
                     /note="confers resistance to puromycin"
                     /translation="MTEYKPTVRLATRDDVPRAVRTLAAAFADYPATRHTVDPDRHIER
                     VTELQELFLTRVGLDIGKVWVADDGAAVAVWTTPESVEAGAVFAEIGPRMAELSGSRLA
                     AQQQMEGLLAPHRPKEPAWFLATVGVSPDHQGKGLGSAVVLPGVEAAERAGVPAFLETS
                     APRNLPFYERLGFTVTADVEVPEGPRTWCMTRKPGA"
     primer_bind     complement(1278..1297)
                     /label=Puro-R
                     /note="Puromycin resistance gene, reverse primer. Also
                     called puro-variant-R"
     primer_bind     1774..1794
                     /label=Puro-F
                     /note="Puromycin resistance gene, forward primer"
     misc_feature    1893..2481
                     /label=WPRE
                     /note="woodchuck hepatitis virus posttranscriptional
                     regulatory element"
     primer_bind     complement(1946..1966)
                     /label=WPRE-R
                     /note="WPRE, reverse primer"
     CDS             complement(2364..2375)
                     /codon_start=1
                     /product="Factor Xa recognition and cleavage site"
                     /label=Factor Xa site
                     /translation="IEGR"
     LTR             2553..2786
                     /label=3' LTR (Delta-U3)
                     /note="self-inactivating 3' long terminal repeat (LTR) from
                     HIV-1"
     polyA_signal    2864..2985
                     /label=SV40 poly(A) signal
                     /note="SV40 polyadenylation signal"
     primer_bind     complement(2901..2920)
                     /label=SV40pA-R
                     /note="SV40 polyA, reverse primer"
     primer_bind     2955..2974
                     /label=EBV-rev
                     /note="SV40 polyA terminator, reverse primer"
     rep_origin      3025..3160
                     /label=SV40 ori
                     /note="SV40 origin of replication"
     primer_bind     3087..3106
                     /label=SV40pro-F
                     /note="SV40 promoter/origin, forward primer"
     primer_bind     complement(3180..3199)
                     /label=T7
                     /note="T7 promoter, forward primer"
     promoter        complement(3181..3199)
                     /label=T7 promoter
                     /note="promoter for bacteriophage T7 RNA polymerase"
     primer_bind     complement(3209..3226)
                     /label=M13 Forward
                     /note="In lacZ gene. Also called M13-F20 or M13 (-21)
                     Forward"
     primer_bind     complement(3209..3225)
                     /label=M13 fwd
                     /note="common sequencing primer, one of multiple similar
                     variants"
     primer_bind     complement(3218..3240)
                     /label=M13/pUC Forward
                     /note="In lacZ gene"
     rep_origin      3367..3822
                     /direction=RIGHT
                     /label=f1 ori
                     /note="f1 bacteriophage origin of replication; arrow
                     indicates direction of (+) strand synthesis"
     primer_bind     complement(3454..3473)
                     /label=F1ori-R
                     /note="F1 origin, reverse primer"
     primer_bind     3664..3685
                     /label=F1ori-F
                     /note="F1 origin, forward primer"
     promoter        3848..3952
                     /gene="bla"
                     /label=AmpR promoter
     CDS             3953..4813
                     /codon_start=1
                     /gene="bla"
                     /product="beta-lactamase"
                     /label=AmpR
                     /note="confers resistance to ampicillin, carbenicillin, and
                     related antibiotics"
                     /translation="MSIQHFRVALIPFFAAFCLPVFAHPETLVKVKDAEDQLGARVGYI
                     ELDLNSGKILESFRPEERFPMMSTFKVLLCGAVLSRIDAGQEQLGRRIHYSQNDLVEYS
                     PVTEKHLTDGMTVRELCSAAITMSDNTAANLLLTTIGGPKELTAFLHNMGDHVTRLDRW
                     EPELNEAIPNDERDTTMPVAMATTLRKLLTGELLTLASRQQLIDWMEADKVAGPLLRSA
                     LPAGWFIADKSGAGERGSRGIIAALGPDGKPSRIVVIYTTGSQATMDERNRQIAEIGAS
                     LIKHW"
     primer_bind     complement(4171..4190)
                     /label=Amp-R
                     /note="Ampicillin resistance gene, reverse primer"
     rep_origin      4984..5572
                     /direction=RIGHT
                     /label=ori
                     /note="high-copy-number ColE1/pMB1/pBR322/pUC origin of
                     replication"
     primer_bind     5473..5492
                     /label=pBR322ori-F
                     /note="pBR322 origin, forward primer"
     primer_bind     5726..5743
                     /label=L4440
                     /note="L4440 vector, forward primer"
     protein_bind    5860..5881
                     /label=CAP binding site
                     /bound_moiety="E. coli catabolite activator protein"
                     /note="CAP binding activates transcription in the presence
                     of cAMP."
     promoter        5896..5926
                     /label=lac promoter
                     /note="promoter for the E. coli lac operon"
     protein_bind    5934..5950
                     /label=lac operator
                     /bound_moiety="lac repressor encoded by lacI"
                     /note="The lac repressor binds to the lac operator to
                     inhibit transcription in E. coli. This inhibition can be
                     relieved by adding lactose or
                     isopropyl-beta-D-thiogalactopyranoside (IPTG)."
     primer_bind     5939..5961
                     /label=M13/pUC Reverse
                     /note="In lacZ gene"
     primer_bind     5958..5974
                     /label=M13 rev
                     /note="common sequencing primer, one of multiple similar
                     variants"
     primer_bind     5958..5974
                     /label=M13 Reverse
                     /note="In lacZ gene. Also called M13-rev"
     primer_bind     5993..6013
                     /label=T3
                     /note="T3 promoter, forward primer"
     promoter        5995..6013
                     /label=T3 promoter
                     /note="promoter for bacteriophage T3 RNA polymerase"
     promoter        6041..6267
                     /label=RSV promoter
                     /note="Rous sarcoma virus enhancer/promoter"
     LTR             6268..6448
                     /label=5' LTR (truncated)
                     /note="truncated 5' long terminal repeat (LTR) from HIV-1"
     misc_feature    6495..6620
                     /label=HIV-1 Psi
                     /note="packaging signal of human immunodeficiency virus
                     type 1"
     misc_feature    7113..7346
                     /label=RRE
                     /note="The Rev response element (RRE) of HIV-1 allows for
                     Rev-dependent mRNA export from the nucleus to the
                     cytoplasm."
     CDS             7531..7575
                     /codon_start=1
                     /product="antigenic peptide corresponding to amino acids
                     655 to 669 of the HIV envelope protein gp41 (Lutje Hulsik
                     et al., 2013)"
                     /label=gp41 peptide
                     /note="recognized by the 2H10 single-chain llama nanobody"
                     /translation="KNEQELLELDKWASL"
     promoter        7753..7993
                     /label=U6 promoter
                     /note="RNA polymerase III promoter for human U6 snRNA"
     primer_bind     7753..7773
                     /label=hU6-F
                     /note="Human U6 promoter, forward primer"
     primer_bind     7924..7943
                     /label=LKO.1 5'
                     /note="Human U6 promoter, forward primer"
     misc_RNA        8023..8098
                     /label=gRNA scaffold
                     /note="guide RNA scaffold for the Streptococcus pyogenes
                     CRISPR/Cas9 system"
     misc_feature    8154..8271
                     /label=cPPT/CTS
                     /note="central polypurine tract and central termination
                     sequence of HIV-1"
ORIGIN
        1 cccgggtgca aagatggata aagttttaaa cagagaggaa tctttgcagc taatggacct
       61 tctaggtctt gaaaggagtg ggaattggct ccggtgcccg tcagtgggca gagcgcacat
      121 cgcccacagt ccccgagaag ttggggggag gggtcggcaa ttgatccggt gcctagagaa
      181 ggtggcgcgg ggtaaactgg gaaagtgatg tcgtgtactg gctccgcctt tttcccgagg
      241 gtgggggaga accgtatata agtgcagtag tcgccgtgaa cgttcttttt cgcaacgggt
      301 ttgccgccag aacacaggta agtgccgtgt gtggttcccg cgggcctggc ctctttacgg
      361 gttatggccc ttgcgtgcct tgaattactt ccacctggct gcagtacgtg attcttgatc
      421 ccgagcttcg ggttggaagt gggtgggaga gttcgaggcc ttgcgcttaa ggagcccctt
      481 cgcctcgtgc ttgagttgag gcctggcctg ggcgctgggg ccgccgcgtg cgaatctggt
      541 ggcaccttcg cgcctgtctc gctgctttcg ataagtctct agccatttaa aatttttgat
      601 gacctgctgc gacgcttttt ttctggcaag atagtcttgt aaatgcgggc caagatctgc
      661 acactggtat ttcggttttt ggggccgcgg gcggcgacgg ggcccgtgcg tcccagcgca
      721 catgttcggc gaggcggggc ctgcgagcgc ggccaccgag aatcggacgg gggtagtctc
      781 aagctggccg gcctgctctg gtgcctggcc tcgcgccgcc gtgtatcgcc ccgccctggg
      841 cggcaaggct ggcccggtcg gcaccagttg cgtgagcgga aagatggccg cttcccggcc
      901 ctgctgcagg gagctcaaaa tggaggacgc ggcgctcggg agagcgggcg ggtgagtcac
      961 ccacacaaag gaaaagggcc tttccgtcct cagccgtcgc ttcatgtgac tccacggagt
     1021 accgggcgcc gtccaggcac ctcgattagt tctcgagctt ttggagtacg tcgtctttag
     1081 gttgggggga ggggttttat gcgatggagt ttccccacac tgagtgggtg gagactgaag
     1141 ttaggccagc ttggcacttg atgtaattct ccttggaatt tgcccttttt gagtttggat
     1201 cttggttcat tctcaagcct cagacagtgg ttcaaagttt ttttcttcca tttcaggtgt
     1261 cgtgacgtac ggccaccatg accgagtaca agcccacggt gcgcctcgcc acccgcgacg
     1321 acgtccccag ggccgtacgc accctcgccg ccgcgttcgc cgactacccc gccacgcgcc
     1381 acaccgtcga tccggaccgc cacatcgagc gggtcaccga gctgcaagaa ctcttcctca
     1441 cgcgcgtcgg gctcgacatc ggcaaggtgt gggtcgcgga cgacggcgcc gccgtggcgg
     1501 tctggaccac gccggagagc gtcgaagcgg gggcggtgtt cgccgagatc ggcccgcgca
     1561 tggccgagtt gagcggttcc cggctggccg cgcagcaaca gatggaaggc ctcctggcgc
     1621 cgcaccggcc caaggagccc gcgtggttcc tggccaccgt cggagtctcg cccgaccacc
     1681 agggcaaggg tctgggcagc gccgtcgtgc tccccggagt ggaggcggcc gagcgcgccg
     1741 gggtgcccgc cttcctggag acctccgcgc cccgcaacct ccccttctac gagcggctcg
     1801 gcttcaccgt caccgccgac gtcgaggtgc ccgaaggacc gcgcacctgg tgcatgaccc
     1861 gcaagcccgg tgcctgaacg cgttaagtcg acaatcaacc tctggattac aaaatttgtg
     1921 aaagattgac tggtattctt aactatgttg ctccttttac gctatgtgga tacgctgctt
     1981 taatgccttt gtatcatgct attgcttccc gtatggcttt cattttctcc tccttgtata
     2041 aatcctggtt gctgtctctt tatgaggagt tgtggcccgt tgtcaggcaa cgtggcgtgg
     2101 tgtgcactgt gtttgctgac gcaaccccca ctggttgggg cattgccacc acctgtcagc
     2161 tcctttccgg gactttcgct ttccccctcc ctattgccac ggcggaactc atcgccgcct
     2221 gccttgcccg ctgctggaca ggggctcggc tgttgggcac tgacaattcc gtggtgttgt
     2281 cggggaaatc atcgtccttt ccttggctgc tcgcctgtgt tgccacctgg attctgcgcg
     2341 ggacgtcctt ctgctacgtc ccttcggccc tcaatccagc ggaccttcct tcccgcggcc
     2401 tgctgccggc tctgcggcct cttccgcgtc ttcgccttcg ccctcagacg agtcggatct
     2461 ccctttgggc cgcctccccg cgtcgacttt aagaccaatg acttacaagg cagctgtaga
     2521 tcttagccac tttttaaaag aaaagggggg actggaaggg ctaattcact cccaacgaag
     2581 acaagatctg ctttttgctt gtactgggtc tctctggtta gaccagatct gagcctggga
     2641 gctctctggc taactaggga acccactgct taagcctcaa taaagcttgc cttgagtgct
     2701 tcaagtagtg tgtgcccgtc tgttgtgtga ctctggtaac tagagatccc tcagaccctt
     2761 ttagtcagtg tggaaaatct ctagcagtac gtatagtagt tcatgtcatc ttattattca
     2821 gtatttataa cttgcaaaga aatgaatatc agagagtgag aggaacttgt ttattgcagc
     2881 ttataatggt tacaaataaa gcaatagcat cacaaatttc acaaataaag catttttttc
     2941 actgcattct agttgtggtt tgtccaaact catcaatgta tcttatcatg tctggctcta
     3001 gctatcccgc ccctaactcc gcccatcccg cccctaactc cgcccagttc cgcccattct
     3061 ccgccccatg gctgactaat tttttttatt tatgcagagg ccgaggccgc ctcggcctct
     3121 gagctattcc agaagtagtg aggaggcttt tttggaggcc tagggacgta cccaattcgc
     3181 cctatagtga gtcgtattac gcgcgctcac tggccgtcgt tttacaacgt cgtgactggg
     3241 aaaaccctgg cgttacccaa cttaatcgcc ttgcagcaca tccccctttc gccagctggc
     3301 gtaatagcga agaggcccgc accgatcgcc cttcccaaca gttgcgcagc ctgaatggcg
     3361 aatgggnnnn nnnnnnnnnn nnnnnnnnnn nnnnnnnnnn nnnnnnnnnn nnnnnnnnnn
     3421 nnnnnnnnnn nnnnnnnnnn nnnnnnnnnn nnnnnnnnnn nnnnnnnnnn nnnnnnnnnn
     3481 nnnnnnnnnn cnnnnnnnnn nnnnnnnnnn nnnnnnnnnn nnnnnnnnnn nnnnnnnnnn
     3541 nnnnnnnnnn nnnnnnnnnn nnnnnnnnnn nnnnnnnnnn nnannnnnnn nnnnnnnnnn
     3601 nnnnnnnnnn nnnnnnnnnn nnnnnnnnnn nncctttgac gttggagtcc acgttcttta
     3661 atagtggact cttgttccaa actggaacaa cactcaaccc tatctcggtc tattcttttg
     3721 atttataagg gattttgccg atttcggcct attggttaaa aaatgagctg atttaacaaa
     3781 aatttaacgc gaattttaac aaaatattaa cgcttacaat ttaggtggca cttttcgggg
     3841 aaatgtgcgc ggaaccccta tttgtttatt tttctaaata cattcaaata tgtatccgct
     3901 catgagacaa taaccctgat aaatgcttca ataatattga aaaaggaaga gtatgagtat
     3961 tcaacatttc cgtgtcgccc ttattccctt ttttgcggca ttttgccttc ctgtttttgc
     4021 tcacccagaa acgctggtga aagtaaaaga tgctgaagat cagttgggtg cacgagtggg
     4081 ttacatcgaa ctggatctca acagcggtaa gatccttgag agttttcgcc ccgaagaacg
     4141 ttttccaatg atgagcactt ttaaagttct gctatgtggc gcggtattat cccgtattga
     4201 cgccgggcaa gagcaactcg gtcgccgcat acactattct cagaatgact tggttgagta
     4261 ctcaccagtc acagaaaagc atcttacgga tggcatgaca gtaagagaat tatgcagtgc
     4321 tgccataacc atgagtgata acactgcggc caacttactt ctgacaacga tcggaggacc
     4381 gaaggagcta accgcttttt tgcacaacat gggggatcat gtaactcgcc ttgatcgttg
     4441 ggaaccggag ctgaatgaag ccataccaaa cgacgagcgt gacaccacga tgcctgtagc
     4501 aatggcaaca acgttgcgca aactattaac tggcgaacta cttactctag cttcccggca
     4561 acaattaata gactggatgg aggcggataa agttgcagga ccacttctgc gctcggccct
     4621 tccggctggc tggtttattg ctgataaatc tggagccggt gagcgtgggt ctcgcggtat
     4681 cattgcagca ctggggccag atggtaagcc ctcccgtatc gtagttatct acacgacggg
     4741 gagtcaggca actatggatg aacgaaatag acagatcgct gagataggtg cctcactgat
     4801 taagcattgg taactgtcag accaagttta ctcatatata ctttagattg atttaaaact
     4861 tcatttttaa tttaaaagga tctaggtgaa gatccttttt gataatctca tgaccaaaat
     4921 cccttaacgt gagttttcgt tccactgagc gtcagacccc gtagaaaaga tcaaaggatc
     4981 ttcttgagat cctttttttc tgcgcgtaat ctgctgcttg caaacaaaaa aaccaccgct
     5041 accagcggtg gtttgtttgc cggatcaaga gctaccaact ctttttccga aggtaactgg
     5101 cttcagcaga gcgcagatac caaatactgt tcttctagtg tagccgtagt taggccacca
     5161 cttcaagaac tctgtagcac cgcctacata cctcgctctg ctaatcctgt taccagtggc
     5221 tgctgccagt ggcgataagt cgtgtcttac cgggttggac tcaagacgat agttaccgga
     5281 taaggcgcag cggtcgggct gaacgggggg ttcgtgcaca cagcccagct tggagcgaac
     5341 gacctacacc gaactgagat acctacagcg tgagctatga gaaagcgcca cgcttcccga
     5401 agggagaaag gcggacaggt atccggtaag cggcagggtc ggaacaggag agcgcacgag
     5461 ggagcttcca gggggaaacg cctggtatct ttatagtcct gtcgggtttc gccacctctg
     5521 acttgagcgt cgatttttgt gatgctcgtc aggggggcgg agcctatgga aaaacgccag
     5581 caacgcggcc tttttacggt tcctggcctt ttgctggcct tttgctcaca tgttctttcc
     5641 tgcgttatcc cctgattctg tggataaccg tattaccgcc tttgagtgag ctgataccgc
     5701 tcgccgcagc cgaacgaccg agcgcagcga gtcagtgagc gaggaagcgg aagagcgccc
     5761 aatacgcaaa ccgcctctcc ccgcgcgttg gccgattcat taatgcagct ggcacgacag
     5821 gtttcccgac tggaaagcgg gcagtgagcg caacgcaatt aatgtgagtt agctcactca
     5881 ttaggcaccc caggctttac actttatgct tccggctcgt atgttgtgtg gaattgtgag
     5941 cggataacaa tttcacacag gaaacagcta tgaccatgat tacgccaagc gcgcaattaa
     6001 ccctcactaa agggaacaaa agctggagct gcaagcttaa tgtagtctta tgcaatactc
     6061 ttgtagtctt gcaacatggt aacgatgagt tagcaacatg ccttacaagg agagaaaaag
     6121 caccgtgcat gccgattggt ggaagtaagg tggtacgatc gtgccttatt aggaaggcaa
     6181 cagacgggtc tgacatggat tggacgaacc actgaattgc cgcattgcag agatattgta
     6241 tttaagtgcc tagctcgata cataaacggg tctctctggt tagaccagat ctgagcctgg
     6301 gagctctctg gctaactagg gaacccactg cttaagcctc aataaagctt gccttgagtg
     6361 cttcaagtag tgtgtgcccg tctgttgtgt gactctggta actagagatc cctcagaccc
     6421 ttttagtcag tgtggaaaat ctctagcagt ggcgcccgaa cagggacttg aaagcgaaag
     6481 ggaaaccaga ggagctctct cgacgcagga ctcggcttgc tgaagcgcgc acggcaagag
     6541 gcgaggggcg gcgactggtg agtacgccaa aaattttgac tagcggaggc tagaaggaga
     6601 gagatgggtg cgagagcgtc agtattaagc gggggagaat tagatcgcga tgggaaaaaa
     6661 ttcggttaag gccaggggga aagaaaaaat ataaattaaa acatatagta tgggcaagca
     6721 gggagctaga acgattcgca gttaatcctg gcctgttaga aacatcagaa ggctgtagac
     6781 aaatactggg acagctacaa ccatcccttc agacaggatc agaagaactt agatcattat
     6841 ataatacagt agcaaccctc tattgtgtgc atcaaaggat agagataaaa gacaccaagg
     6901 aagctttaga caagatagag gaagagcaaa acaaaagtaa gaccaccgca cagcaagcgg
     6961 ccgctgatct tcagacctgg aggaggagat atgagggaca attggagaag tgaattatat
     7021 aaatataaag tagtaaaaat tgaaccatta ggagtagcac ccaccaaggc aaagagaaga
     7081 gtggtgcaga gagaaaaaag agcagtggga ataggagctt tgttccttgg gttcttggga
     7141 gcagcaggaa gcactatggg cgcagcgtca atgacgctga cggtacaggc cagacaatta
     7201 ttgtctggta tagtgcagca gcagaacaat ttgctgaggg ctattgaggc gcaacagcat
     7261 ctgttgcaac tcacagtctg gggcatcaag cagctccagg caagaatcct ggctgtggaa
     7321 agatacctaa aggatcaaca gctcctgggg atttggggtt gctctggaaa actcatttgc
     7381 accactgctg tgccttggaa tgctagttgg agtaataaat ctctggaaca gatttggaat
     7441 cacacgacct ggatggagtg ggacagagaa attaacaatt acacaagctt aatacactcc
     7501 ttaattgaag aatcgcaaaa ccagcaagaa aagaatgaac aagaattatt ggaattagat
     7561 aaatgggcaa gtttgtggaa ttggtttaac ataacaaatt ggctgtggta tataaaatta
     7621 ttcataatga tagtaggagg cttggtaggt ttaagaatag tttttgctgt actttctata
     7681 gtgaatagag ttaggcaggg atattcacca ttatcgtttc agacccacct cccaaccccg
     7741 aggggaccca gagagggcct atttcccatg attccttcat atttgcatat acgatacaag
     7801 gctgttagag agataattag aattaatttg actgtaaaca caaagatatt agtacaaaat
     7861 acgtgacgta gaaagtaata atttcttggg tagtttgcag ttttaaaatt atgttttaaa
     7921 atggactatc atatgcttac cgtaacttga aagtatttcg atttcttggc tttatatatc
     7981 ttgtggaaag gacgaaacac cgtgaacgga tccgagtaac ccgttttaga gctagaaata
     8041 gcaagttaaa ataaggctag tccgttatca acttgaaaaa gtggcaccga gtcggtgctt
     8101 ttttaagctt ggcgtaacta gatcttgaga caaatggcag tattcatcca caattttaaa
     8161 agaaaagggg ggattggggg gtacagtgca ggggaaagaa tagtagacat aatagcaaca
     8221 gacatacaaa ctaaagaatt acaaaaacaa attacaaaaa ttcaaaattt tcgggtttat
     8281 tacagggaca gcagagatcc actttggcgc cggctcgagg ggg
//
