>Addgene plasmid #75939 | HUNK gRNA (BRDN0001146355) | depositor partial sequence | sequence record 143399 | Target Sequence
TGAACGGATCCGAGTAACCC
