>Addgene plasmid #75939 | HUNK gRNA (BRDN0001146355) | addgene partial sequence | sequence record 184865 | hU6-F
GTGACGTAGAAAGTAATAATTTCTTGGGTAGTTTGCAGTTTTAAAATTATGTTTTAAAATGGACTATCAT
ATGCTTACCGTAACTTGAAAGTATTTCGATTTCTTGGCTTTATATATCTTGTGGAAAGGACGAAACACCG
TGAACGGATCCGAGTAACCCGTTTTAGAGCTAGAAATAGCAAGTTAAAATAAGGCTAGTCCGTTATCAAC
TTGAAAAAGTGGCACCGAGTCGGTGCTTTTTTAAGCTTGGCGTAACTAGATCTTGAGACAAATGGCAGTA
TTCATCCACAATTTTAAAAGAAAAGGGGGGATTGGGGGGTACAGTGCAGGGGAAAGAATAGTAGACATAA
TAGCAACAGACATACAAACTAAAGAATTACAAAAACAAATTACAAAAATTCAAAATTTTCGGGTTTATTA
CAGGGACAGCAGAGATCCACTTTGGCGCCGGCTCGAGGGGGCCCGGGTGCAAAGATGGATAAAGTTTTAA
ACAGAGAGGAATCTTTGCAGCTAATGGACCTTCTAGGTCTTGAAAGGAGTGGGAATTGGCTCCGGTGCCC
GTCAGTGGGC
